>Addgene plasmid #56151 | mCardinal-Actin-C-18 | depositor partial sequence | sequence record 87050 | insert sequence
CTAGCGCTACCGGTCGCCACCATGGTGAGCAAGGGCGAGGAGCTGATCAAGGAGAACATGCACATGAAGC
TGTACATGGAAGGCACCGTGAACAACCACCACTTCAAGTGCACCACCGAAGGGGAGGGCAAGCCCTACGA
GGGCACCCAGACCCAGAGGATTAAGGTGGTGGAGGGAGGCCCCCTGCCGTTCGCATTCGACATCCTGGCC
ACCTGCTTTATGTACGGGAGCAAGACCTTCATCAACCACACCCAGGGCATCCCCGATTTCTTTAAGCAGT
CCTTCCCTGAGGGCTTCACATGGGAGAGAGTCACCACATACGAAGACGGGGGCGTGCTTACCGTTACCCA
GGACACCAGCCTCCAGGACGGCTGCTTGATCTACAACGTCAAGCTCAGAGGGGTGAACTTCCCATCCAAC
GGCCCTGTGATGCAGAAGAAAACACTCGGCTGGGAGGCCACCACCGAGACCCTGTACCCCGCTGACGGCG
GCCTGGAAGGCAGATGCGACATGGCCCTGAAGCTCGTGGGCGGGGGCCACCTGCACTGCAACCTGAAGAC
CACATACAGATCCAAGAAACCCGCTAAGAACCTCAAGATGCCCGGCGTCTACTTTGTGGACCGCAGACTG
GAAAGAATCAAGGAGGCCGACAATGAGACCTACGTCGAGCAGCACGAGGTGGCTGTGGCCAGATACTGCG
ACCTCCCTAGCAAACTGGGGCACAAACTTAATGGCATGGACGAGCTGTACAAGTCCGGACTCAGATCTGG
CAGCGGTGGAGGCAGCGCATCCGGCGGAAGCGGAAGCGATGATGATATCGCCGCGCTCGTCGTCGACAAC
GGCTCCGGCATGTGCAAGGCCGGCTTCGCGGGCGACGATGCCCCCCGGGCCGTCTTCCCCTCCATCGTGG
GGCGCCCCAGGCACCAGGGCGTGATGGTGGGCATGGGTCAGAAGGATTCCTATGTGGGCGACGAGGCCCA
GAGCAAGAGAGGCATCCTCACCCTGAAGTACCCCATCGAGCACGGCATCGTCACCAACTGGGACGACATG
GAGAAAATCTGGCACCACACCTTCTACAATGAGCTGCGTGTGGCTCCCGAGGAGCACCCCGTGCTGCTGA
CCGAGGCCCCCCTGAACCCCAAGGCCAACCGCGAGAAGATGACCCAGATCATGTTTGAGACCTTCAACAC
CCCAGCCATGTACGTTGCTATCCAGGCTGTGCTATCCCTGTACGCCTCTGGCCGTACCACTGGCATCGTG
ATGGACTCCGGTGACGGGGTCACCCACACTGTGCCCATCTACGAGGGGTATGCCCTCCCCCATGCCATCC
TGCGTCTGGACCTGGCTGGCCGGGACCTGACTGACTACCTCATGAAGATCCTCACCGAGCGCGGCTACAG
CTTCACCACCACGGCCGAGCGGGAAATCGTGCGTGACATTAAGGAGAAGCTGTGCTACGTCGCCCTGGAC
TTCGAGCAAGAGATGGCCACGGCTGCTTCCAGCTCCTCCCTGGAGAAGAGCTACGAGCTGCCTGACGGCC
AGGTCATCACCATTGGCAATGAGCGGTTCCGCTGCCCTGAGGCACTCTTCCAGCCTTCCTTCCTGGGCAT
GGAGTCCTGTGGCATCCACGAAACTACCTTCAACTCCATCATGAAGTGTGACGTGGACATCCGCAAAGAC
CTGTACGCCAACACAGTGCTGTCTGGCGGCACCACCATGTACCCTGGCATTGCCGACAGGATGCAGAAGG
AGATCACTGCCCTGGCACCCAGCACAATGAAGATCAAGATCATTGCTCCTCCTGAGCGCAAGTACTCCGT
GTGGATCGGCGGCTCCATCCTGGCCTCGCTGTCCACCTTCCAGCAGATGTGGATCAGCAAGCAGGAGTAT
GACGAGTCCGGCCCCTCCATCGTCCACCGCAAATGCTTCTAGGGATCCACCGGATCTAGATAACTGATCA
TAATCAGCCATACCAC
