>Addgene plasmid #56151 | mCardinal-Actin-C-18 | addgene partial sequence | sequence record 118370 | TagRFPmKate-F1 5'-AGGCCGACAAAGAGACCTAC-3'
AGATACTGCGACCTCTCTAGCAAACTGGGGCACAAGCTTAATTCCGGACTCAGATCTGGCAGCGGTGGAG
GCAGCGCATCCGGCGGAAGCGGAAGCGATGATGATATCGCCGCGCTCGTCGTCGACAACGGCTCCGGCAT
GTGCAAGGCCGGCTTCGCGGGCGACGATGCCCCCCGGGCCGTCTTCCCCTCCATCGTGGGGCGCCCCAGG
CACCAGGGCGTGATGGTGGGCATGGGTCAGAAGGATTCCTATGTGGGCGACGAGGCCCAGAGCAAGAGAG
GCATCCTCACCCTGAAGTACCCCATCGAGCACGGCATCGTCACCAACTGGGACGACATGGAGAAAATCTG
GCACCACACCTTCTACAATGAGCTGCGTGTGGCTCCCGAGGAGCACCCCGTGCTGCTGACCGAGGCCCCC
CTGAACCCCAAGGCCAACCGCGAGAAGATGACCCAGATCATGTTTGAGACCTTCAACACCCCAGCCATGT
ACGTTGCTATCCAGGCTGTGCTATCCCTGTACGCCTCTGGCCGTACCACTGGCATCGTGATGGACTCCGG
TGACGGGGTCACCCACACTGTGCCCATCTACGAGGGGTATGCCCTCCCCCATGCCATCCTGCGTCTGGAC
CTGGCTGGCCGGGACCTGACTGACTACCTCATGAAGATCCTCACCGAGCGCGGCTACAGCTTCACCACCA
CGGCCGAGCGGGAAATCGTGCGTGACATTAAGGAGAAGCTGTGCTACGTCGCCCTGGACTTCGAGCAAGA
GATGGCCACGGCTGCTTCCAGCTCCTCCCTGGAGAAGAGCTACGAGCTGCCTGACGGCCAGGTCATC
