>Addgene plasmid #56151 | mCardinal-Actin-C-18 | addgene partial sequence | sequence record 119705 | TagRFPmKate-F1 5'-AGGCCGACAAAGAGACCTAC-3'
CTGCGACCTCCCTAGCAAACTGGGGCACAAACTTAATGGCATGGACGAGCTGTACAAGTCCGGACTCAGA
TCTGGCAGCGGTGGAGGCAGCGCATCCGGCGGAAGCGGAAGCGATGATGATATCGCCGCGCTCGTCGTCG
ACAACGGCTCCGGCATGTGCAAGGCCGGCTTCGCGGGCGACGATGCCCCCCGGGCCGTCTTCCCCTCCAT
CGTGGGGCGCCCCAGGCACCAGGGCGTGATGGTGGGCATGGGTCAGAAGGATTCCTATGTGGGCGACGAG
GCCCAGAGCAAGAGAGGCATCCTCACCCTGAAGTACCCCATCGAGCACGGCATCGTCACCAACTGGGACG
ACATGGAGAAAATCTGGCACCACACCTTCTACAATGAGCTGCGTGTGGCTCCCGAGGAGCACCCCGTGCT
GCTGACCGAGGCCCCCCTGAACCCCAAGGCCAACCGCGAGAAGATGACCCAGATCATGTTTGAGACCTTC
AACACCCCAGCCATGTACGTTGCTATCCAGGCTGTGCTATCCCTGTACGCCTCTGGCCGTACCACTGGCA
TCGTGATGGACTCCGGTGACGGGGTCACCCACACTGTGCCCATCTACGAGGGGTATGCCCTCCCCCATGC
CATCCTGCGTCTGGACCTGGCTGGCCGGGACCTGACTGACTACCTCATGAAGATCCTCACCGAGCGCGGC
TACAGCTTCACCACCACGGCCGAGCGGGAAATCGTGCGTGACATTAAGGAGAAGCTGTGCTACGTCGCCC
TGGACTTCGAGC
