>Addgene plasmid #56151 | mCardinal-Actin-C-18 | addgene partial sequence | sequence record 119707 | SV40pA-R 5'-GAAATTTGTGATGCTATTGC-3'
GTTAACAACAACAATTGCATTCATTTTATGTTTCAGGTTCAGGGGGAGGTGTGGGAGGTTTTTTAAAGCA
AGTAAAACCTCTACAAATGTGGTATGGCTGATTATGATCAGTTATCTAGATCCGGTGGATCCCTAGAAGC
ATTTGCGGTGGACGATGGAGGGGCCGGACTCGTCATACTCCTGCTTGCTGATCCACATCTGCTGGAAGGT
GGACAGCGAGGCCAGGATGGAGCCGCCGATCCACACGGAGTACTTGCGCTCAGGAGGAGCAATGATCTTG
ATCTTCATTGTGCTGGGTGCCAGGGCAGTGATCTCCTTCTGCATCCTGTCGGCAATGCCAGGGTACATGG
TGGTGCCGCCAGACAGCACTGTGTTGGCGTACAGGTCTTTGCGGATGTCCACGTCACACTTCATGATGGA
GTTGAAGGTAGTTTCGTGGATGCCACAGGACTCCATGCCCAGGAAGGAAGGCTGGAAGAGTGCCTCAGGG
CAGCGGAACCGCTCATTGCCAATGGTGATGACCTGGCCGTCAGGCAGCTCGTAGCTCTTCTCCAGGGAGG
AGCTGGAAGCAGCCGTGGCCATCTCTTGCTCGAAGTCCAGGGCGACGTAGCACAGCTTCTCCTTAATGTC
ACGCACGATTTCCCGCTCGGCCGTGGTGGTGAAGCTGTAGCCGCGCTCGGTGAGGATCTTCATGAGGTAG
TCAGTCAGGTCCCGGCCAGCCAGGTCCAGACGCAGGATGGCATGGGGGAGGGCATACCCCTCGTAGATGG
GCACAGTGTGGGTG
