[The description below was written by a language model from this plasmid's Addgene catalogue record.]
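Description:
mCardinal-Actin-C-18 is a mammalian expression plasmid built on the mCardinal-C1 backbone (about 4.75 kb without insert), a C1-style fusion vector in which the fluorescent protein coding sequence sits upstream of the cloning site. It is maintained as a high-copy plasmid in E. coli under kanamycin selection. It also carries a neomycin resistance marker, so transfected mammalian cells can be selected with G418 to derive stable lines. No feature table is provided, so the origin of replication and the exact regulatory elements driving the resistance marker are not stated. The use of an SV40 polyA reverse sequencing primer suggests that an SV40 polyadenylation signal follows the expression cassette.

The payload is human beta-actin (ACTB, corresponding to the reference transcript NM_001101.3) expressed from the CMV promoter as a fusion protein, with mCardinal attached to the N terminus of actin. The "C-18" in the name probably refers to the C-type vector configuration and an 18-residue linker between the two proteins, but the record does not state this explicitly. mCardinal is a far-red fluorescent protein with recorded excitation and emission maxima of 604 nm and 659 nm. It can therefore be excited with red light and combined with green or orange reporters.

The stated purpose is actin localization. When expressed in mammalian cells, the fusion is expected to incorporate into the actin cytoskeleton and label filamentous structures for live-cell or fixed-cell fluorescence microscopy. It also serves as a localization test of how mCardinal performs as a fusion tag. The cloning method used to assemble the construct is not recorded.
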