Addgene plasmid #56151: mCardinal-Actin-C-18
Purpose: Localization: Actin, Excitation: 604, Emission: 659
Depositing lab: Michael Davidson. Depositing organization: Florida State University, Tallahassee. Publication: Non-invasive intravital imaging of cellular differentiation with a bright red-excitable fluorescent protein. Chu J, Haynes RD, Corbel SY, Li P, Gonzalez-Gonzalez E, Burg JS, Ataie NJ, Lam AJ, Cranfill PJ, Baird MA, Davidson MW, Ng HL, Garcia KC, Contag CH, Shen K, Blau HM, Lin MZ. Nat Methods. 2014 Mar 16. doi: 10.1038/nmeth.2888. PubMed 24633408.
Backbone
  Vector backbone: mCardinal-C1
  Backbone size w/o insert (bp): 4750
  Vector type: Mammalian Expression
  Selectable markers: Neomycin (select with G418)
Growth in bacteria
  Bacterial resistance: Kanamycin, 50 μg/mL
  Growth temperature: 37°C
  Growth strain: DH5alpha
  Copy number: High Copy
Gene/Insert
  Gene/Insert name: NM_001101.3 (alt name: NM_001101.3)
  Species: H. sapiens (human)
  Entrez Gene: ACTB (a.k.a. BKRNS, BNS, BRWS1, CSMH, DDS1, PS1TP5BP1, THC8)
  Promoter: CMV
  Tag / fusion protein: mCardinal (N terminal on backbone)
  Cloning method: Unknown
  Sequencing primers: 5′ CMV-F; 3′ SV40pA-R
Terms and licenses: Academic/Nonprofit Terms; Industry Terms
Depositor comments: . Excitation = 604; Emission = 659
How to cite: mCardinal-Actin-C-18 was a gift from Michael Davidson (Addgene plasmid # 56151 ; http://n2t.net/addgene:56151 ; RRID:Addgene_56151)
